Addgene plasmid #141933: TFORF2130
Purpose: Lentiviral vector for overexpressing transcription factor ORFs with unique 24-bp barcodes. Barcodes facilitate identification of transcription factors in pooled screens.
Depositing lab: Feng Zhang. Depositing organization: Broad Institute. Publication: A transcription factor atlas of directed differentiation. Joung J, Ma S, Tay T, Geiger-Schuller KR, Kirchgatterer PC, Verdine VK, Guo B, Arias-Garcia MA, Allen WE, Singh A, Kuksenko O, Abudayyeh OO, Gootenberg JS, Fu Z, Macrae RK, Buenrostro JD, Regev A, Zhang F. Cell. 2023 Jan 5;186(1):209-229.e26. doi: 10.1016/j.cell.2022.11.026. PubMed 36608654.
Backbone
  Vector backbone: pLX_TRC317
  Backbone manufacturer: Broad Institute Genetic Perturbation Platform
  Backbone size w/o insert (bp): 8264
  Vector type: Mammalian Expression, Lentiviral
  Selectable markers: Puromycin
Growth in bacteria
  Bacterial resistance: Ampicillin, 100 μg/mL
  Growth temperature: 37°C
  Growth strain: NEB Stable
  Copy number: High Copy
Gene/Insert
  Gene/Insert name: PFDN5
  Species: H. sapiens (human)
  Insert size (bp): 431
  Entrez Gene: PFDN5 (a.k.a. MM-1, MM1, PFD5)
  Promoter: EF1a
  Cloning method: Unknown
  Sequencing primers: 5′ GGGTGGAGACTGAAGTTAGGCCAG; 3′ CACATAGCGTAAAAGGAGCAACATAG
Terms and licenses: Academic/Nonprofit Terms; Industry Terms: Not Available to Industry
Depositor comments: NM_145897,ENST00000351500 . The transcription factor ORF portion of this plasmid was synthesized by Genewiz. Please test multiple small colonies in case of plasmid recombination. To make this collection available in a timely manner, a portion of this collection was not fully sequenced by Addgene. If an Addgene verified full plasmid sequence is not available, please contact us prior to placing an order to request the full sequence.
How to cite: TFORF2130 was a gift from Feng Zhang (Addgene plasmid # 141933 ; http://n2t.net/addgene:141933 ; RRID:Addgene_141933)
