[The description below was written by a language model from this plasmid's Addgene catalogue record and pLannotate feature annotations shown in this document.]
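Description:
TFORF2130 is a lentiviral mammalian expression plasmid built on the pLX_TRC317 backbone, one member of a barcoded library for overexpressing human transcription factor open reading frames. It is propagated in E. coli through a high-copy ColE1/pUC-type origin with ampicillin selection (β-lactamase under its own promoter). The backbone also carries an f1 origin plus residual lac and T7/T3 promoter elements from the cloning vector. The depositor warns that the plasmid can recombine, as is common for LTR-containing plasmids.

The viral portion has a third-generation, self-inactivating layout. An RSV promoter drives a truncated HIV-1 5' LTR, followed by the Ψ packaging signal with a gag fragment, the Rev response element, a cPPT/CTS and a ΔU3 3' LTR with a downstream SV40 polyadenylation signal. Two expression units lie between the LTRs. An SV40 early promoter/origin region drives puromycin N-acetyltransferase for selecting transduced cells. Downstream, the EF-1α promoter drives the human PFDN5 ORF (also called MM-1 or PFD5). This gene encodes a prefoldin subunit that delivers nascent proteins to the cytosolic chaperonin and is annotated as repressing MYC transcriptional activity. A WPRE after the insert enhances transcript expression.

The stated purpose describes a unique 24-bp barcode for each ORF, allowing the transcription factor to be identified in pooled screens. The feature table does not annotate the barcode, so its position cannot be given; a short match to a U6 promoter fragment lies between the ORF and the WPRE. The table labels PFDN5 as a fragment that is shorter than the listed insert size, which fits the specific transcript isoform cited by the depositor. The construct is intended for lentiviral delivery in overexpression and directed-differentiation screens.
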