Features (pLannotate 1.2.2; 31 found; start..end, strand, type, name):
      5..231     +  promoter       RSV promoter: Rous sarcoma virus enhancer/promoter
    232..412     +  LTR            5' LTR (truncated): truncated 5' long terminal repeat (LTR) from HIV-1
    459..584     +  misc_feature   HIV-1 Ψ: packaging signal of human immunodeficiency virus type 1
    568..931     +  CDS            HIV-1 gag (fragment): gag protein from human immunodeficiency virus 1; gag
   1077..1310    +  misc_feature   RRE: The Rev response element (RRE) of HIV-1 allows for Rev-dependent mRNA export from the nucleus to the cytoplasm.
   1687..1713    +  CDS            Rev (fragment): human immunodeficiency virus 1 (HIV-1) Rev protein; rev; enhances nuclear export of unspliced and incompletely spliced viral mRNAs
   1720..1743    +  promoter       SV40 promoter (fragment): SV40 early promoter
   1744..1815    +  promoter       SV40 promoter (fragment): SV40 enhancer and early promoter
   1839..1974    +  rep_origin     SV40 ori: SV40 origin of replication
   2020..2616    +  CDS            PuroR (fragment): puromycin N-acetyltransferase; pac from Streptomyces; confers resistance to puromycin
   2665..2782    +  misc_feature   cPPT/CTS: central polypurine tract and central termination sequence of HIV-1
   2847..2913    +  CDS            small t antigen (fragment): SV40 (simian virus 40) small t antigen
   2920..4098    +  promoter       EF-1α promoter: strong constitutive promoter for human elongation factor EF-1α
   4115..4441    +  CDS            PFDN5 (fragment): PFD5_HUMAN - Also known as MM1, PFD5. Experimental evidence at protein level: Swiss-Prot protein existence level 1. Binds specifically to cytosolic chaperonin (c-CPN) and transfers target proteins to it. Binds to nascent polypeptide chain and promotes folding in an environment in which there are many competing pathways for nonnative proteins. Represses the transcriptional activity of MYC. From Homo sapiens (Human).
   4457..4510    +  promoter       U6 promoter (fragment): RNA polymerase III promoter for human U6 snRNA
   4552..5140    +  misc_feature   WPRE: woodchuck hepatitis virus posttranscriptional regulatory element
   5191..5210    +  misc_feature   cPPT/CTS (fragment): central polypurine tract and central termination sequence of HIV-1
   5212..5445    +  LTR            3' LTR (ΔU3): self-inactivating 3' long terminal repeat (LTR) from HIV-1
   5523..5644    +  polyA_signal   SV40 poly(A) signal: SV40 polyadenylation signal
   5684..5819    +  rep_origin     SV40 ori: SV40 origin of replication
   5840..5858    -  promoter       T7 promoter: promoter for bacteriophage T7 RNA polymerase
   5866..6021    +  CDS            lacZα (fragment): LacZα fragment of β-galactosidase; lacZ fragment
   6026..6454    +  rep_origin     f1 ori (sequence partly withheld): f1 bacteriophage origin of replication; arrow indicates direction of (+) strand synthesis
   6507..6611    +  promoter       AmpR promoter: bla
   6612..7472    +  CDS            AmpR: β-lactamase; bla; confers resistance to ampicillin, carbenicillin, and related antibiotics
   7643..8231    +  rep_origin     ori: high-copy-number ColE1/pMB1/pBR322/pUC origin of replication
   8414..8506    +  CDS            lacI (fragment): lac repressor; lacI; The lac repressor binds to the lac operator to inhibit transcription in E. coli. This inhibition can be relieved by adding lactose or isopropyl-β-D-thiogalactopyranoside (IPTG).
   8519..8540    +  protein_bind   CAP binding site: CAP binding activates transcription in the presence of cAMP. E. coli catabolite activator protein
   8555..8585    +  promoter       lac promoter: promoter for the E. coli lac operon
   8593..8609    +  protein_bind   lac operator: The lac repressor binds to the lac operator to inhibit transcription in E. coli. This inhibition can be relieved by adding lactose or isopropyl-β-D-thiogalactopyranoside (IPTG). lac repressor encoded by lacI
   8654..8672    +  promoter       T3 promoter: promoter for bacteriophage T3 RNA polymerase
>Addgene plasmid #141933 | TFORF2130 | addgene full sequence | sequence record 415085 | Addgene NGS Result
TTAATGTAGTCTTATGCAATACTCTTGTAGTCTTGCAACATGGTAACGATGAGTTAGCAACATGCCTTAC
AAGGAGAGAAAAAGCACCGTGCATGCCGATTGGTGGAAGTAAGGTGGTACGATCGTGCCTTATTAGGAAG
GCAACAGACGGGTCTGACATGGATTGGACGAACCACTGAATTGCCGCATTGCAGAGATATTGTATTTAAG
TGCCTAGCTCGATACATAAACGGGTCTCTCTGGTTAGACCAGATCTGAGCCTGGGAGCTCTCTGGCTAAC
TAGGGAACCCACTGCTTAAGCCTCAATAAAGCTTGCCTTGAGTGCTTCAAGTAGTGTGTGCCCGTCTGTT
GTGTGACTCTGGTAACTAGAGATCCCTCAGACCCTTTTAGTCAGTGTGGAAAATCTCTAGCAGTGGCGCC
CGAACAGGGACTTGAAAGCGAAAGGGAAACCAGAGGAGCTCTCTCGACGCAGGACTCGGCTTGCTGAAGC
GCGCACGGCAAGAGGCGAGGGGCGGCGACTGGTGAGTACGCCAAAAATTTTGACTAGCGGAGGCTAGAAG
GAGAGAGATGGGTGCGAGAGCGTCAGTATTAAGCGGGGGAGAATTAGATCGCGATGGGAAAAAATTCGGT
TAAGGCCAGGGGGAAAGAAAAAATATAAATTAAAACATATAGTATGGGCAAGCAGGGAGCTAGAACGATT
CGCAGTTAATCCTGGCCTGTTAGAAACATCAGAAGGCTGTAGACAAATACTGGGACAGCTACAACCATCC
CTTCAGACAGGATCAGAAGAACTTAGATCATTATATAATACAGTAGCAACCCTCTATTGTGTGCATCAAA
GGATAGAGATAAAAGACACCAAGGAAGCTTTAGACAAGATAGAGGAAGAGCAAAACAAAAGTAAGACCAC
CGCACAGCAAGCGGCCGCTGATCTTCAGACCTGGAGGAGGAGATATGAGGGACAATTGGAGAAGTGAATT
ATATAAATATAAAGTAGTAAAAATTGAACCATTAGGAGTAGCACCCACCAAGGCAAAGAGAAGAGTGGTG
CAGAGAGAAAAAAGAGCAGTGGGAATAGGAGCTTTGTTCCTTGGGTTCTTGGGAGCAGCAGGAAGCACTA
TGGGCGCAGCGTCAATGACGCTGACGGTACAGGCCAGACAATTATTGTCTGGTATAGTGCAGCAGCAGAA
CAATTTGCTGAGGGCTATTGAGGCGCAACAGCATCTGTTGCAACTCACAGTCTGGGGCATCAAGCAGCTC
CAGGCAAGAATCCTGGCTGTGGAAAGATACCTAAAGGATCAACAGCTCCTGGGGATTTGGGGTTGCTCTG
GAAAACTCATTTGCACCACTGCTGTGCCTTGGAATGCTAGTTGGAGTAATAAATCTCTGGAACAGATTTG
GAATCACACGACCTGGATGGAGTGGGACAGAGAAATTAACAATTACACAAGCTTAATACACTCCTTAATT
GAAGAATCGCAAAACCAGCAAGAAAAGAATGAACAAGAATTATTGGAATTAGATAAATGGGCAAGTTTGT
GGAATTGGTTTAACATAACAAATTGGCTGTGGTATATAAAATTATTCATAATGATAGTAGGAGGCTTGGT
AGGTTTAAGAATAGTTTTTGCTGTACTTTCTATAGTGAATAGAGTTAGGCAGGGATATTCACCATTATCG
TTTCAGACCCACCTCCCAACCCCGAGGGGACCCATGCATTGCATCTCAATTAGTCAGCAACCAGGTGTGG
AAAGTCCCCAGGCTCCCCAGCAGGCAGAAGTATGCAAAGCATGCGTCTCAATTAGTCAGCAACCATAGTC
CCGCCCCTAACTCCGCCCATCCCGCCCCTAACTCCGCCCAGTTCCGCCCATTCTCCGCCCCATGGCTGAC
TAATTTTTTTTATTTATGCAGAGGCCGAGGCCGCCTCGGCCTCTGAGCTATTCCAGAAGTAGTGAGGAGG
CTTTTTTGGAGGCCTAGGCTTTTGCAAAAAGCTTTCTAGAGGTACCACCGGAGCTTACCATGACCGAGTA
CAAGCCCACGGTGCGCCTCGCCACCCGCGACGACGTCCCCAGGGCCGTACGCACCCTCGCCGCCGCGTTC
GCCGACTACCCCGCCACGCGCCACACCGTCGATCCGGACCGCCACATCGAGCGGGTCACCGAGCTGCAAG
AACTCTTCCTCACGCGCGTCGGGCTCGACATCGGCAAGGTGTGGGTCGCGGACGACGGCGCCGCCGTGGC
GGTCTGGACCACGCCGGAGAGCGTCGAAGCGGGGGCGGTGTTCGCCGAGATCGGCCCGCGCATGGCCGAG
TTGAGCGGTTCCCGGCTGGCCGCGCAGCAACAGATGGAAGGCCTCCTGGCGCCGCACCGGCCCAAGGAGC
CCGCGTGGTTCCTGGCCACCGTCGGCGTCTCGCCCGACCACCAGGGCAAGGGTCTGGGCAGCGCCGTCGT
GCTCCCCGGAGTGGAGGCGGCCGAGCGCGCCGGGGTGCCCGCCTTCCTGGAGACCTCCGCGCCCCGCAAC
CTCCCCTTCTACGAGCGGCTCGGCTTCACCGTCACCGCCGACGTCGAGGTGCCCGAAGGACCGCGCACCT
GGTGCATGACCCGCAAGCCCGGTGCCAGTTAACGAATTCTAGATCTTGAGACAAATGGCAGTATTCATCC
ACAATTTTAAAAGAAAAGGGGGGATTGGGGGGTACAGTGCAGGGGAAAGAATAGTAGACATAATAGCAAC
AGACATACAAACTAAAGAATTACAAAAACAAATTACAAAAATTCAAAATTTTCGGGTTTATTACAGGGAC
AGCAGAGATCCACTTTGGCGCCGGCTCGAGGCCTGCAGGTGCAAAGATGGATAAAGTTTTAAACAGAGAG
GAATCTTTGCAGCTAATGGACCTTCTAGGTCTTGAAAGGAGTGGGAATTGGCTCCGGTGCCCGTCAGTGG
GCAGAGCGCACATCGCCCACAGTCCCCGAGAAGTTGGGGGGAGGGGTCGGCAATTGAACCGGTGCCTAGA
GAAGGTGGCGCGGGGTAAACTGGGAAAGTGATGTCGTGTACTGGCTCCGCCTTTTTCCCGAGGGTGGGGG
AGAACCGTATATAAGTGCAGTAGTCGCCGTGAACGTTCTTTTTCGCAACGGGTTTGCCGCCAGAACACAG
GTAAGTGCCGTGTGTGGTTCCCGCGGGCCTGGCCTCTTTACGGGTTATGGCCCTTGCGTGCCTTGAATTA
CTTCCACCTGGCTGCAGTACGTGATTCTTGATCCCGAGCTTCGGGTTGGAAGTGGGTGGGAGAGTTCGAG
GCCTTGCGCTTAAGGAGCCCCTTCGCCTCGTGCTTGAGTTGAGGCCTGGCCTGGGCGCTGGGGCCGCCGC
GTGCGAATCTGGTGGCACCTTCGCGCCTGTCTCGCTGCTTTCGATAAGTCTCTAGCCATTTAAAATTTTT
GATGACCTGCTGCGACGCTTTTTTTCTGGCAAGATAGTCTTGTAAATGCGGGCCAAGATCTGCACACTGG
TATTTCGGTTTTTGGGGCCGCGGGCGGCGACGGGGCCCGTGCGTCCCAGCGCACATGTTCGGCGAGGCGG
GGCCTGCGAGCGCGGCCACCGAGAATCGGACGGGGGTAGTCTCAAGCTGGCCGGCCTGCTCTGGTGCCTG
GCCTCGCGCCGCCGTGTATCGCCCCGCCCTGGGCGGCAAGGCTGGCCCGGTCGGCACCAGTTGCGTGAGC
GGAAAGATGGCCGCTTCCCGGCCCTGCTGCAGGGAGCTCAAAATGGAGGACGCGGCGCTCGGGAGAGCGG
GCGGGTGAGTCACCCACACAAAGGAAAAGGGCCTTTCCGTCCTCAGCCGTCGCTTCATGTGACTCCACGG
AGTACCGGGCGCCGTCCAGGCACCTCGATTAGTTCTCGAGCTTTTGGAGTACGTCGTCTTTAGGTTGGGG
GGAGGGGTTTTATGCGATGGAGTTTCCCCACACTGAGTGGGTGGAGACTGAAGTTAGGCCAGCTTGGCAC
TTGATGTAATTCTCCTTGGAATTTGCCCTTTTTGAGTTTGGATCTTGGTTCATTCTCAAGCCTCAGACAG
TGGTTCAAAGTTTTTTTCTTCCATTTCAGGTGTCGTGAGGCTAGCACCGCCACCATGGCGCAGTCTATTA
ACATCACGGAGCTGAATCTGCCGCAGCTAGAAATGCTCAAGAACCAGCTGGACCAGATGTATGTCCCTGG
GAAGCTGCATGATGTGGAACACGTGCTCATCGATGTGGGAACTGGGTACTATGTAGAGAAGACAGCTGAG
GATGCCAAGGACTTCTTCAAGAGGAAGATAGATTTTCTAACCAAGCAGATGGAGAAAATCCAACCAGCTC
TTCAGGAGAAGCACGCCATGAAACAGGCCGTCATGGAAATGATGAGTCAGAAGATTCAGCAGCTCACAGC
CCTGGGGGCAGCTCAGGCTACTGCTAAGGCCTAGTAATGAACTAGTCCGTAACTTGAAAGTATTTCGATT
TCTTGGCTTTATATATCTTGTGGAAAGGACGATCCTTTCTCCTACCGATAAATTTAACGCGTTAAGTCGA
CAATCAACCTCTGGATTACAAAATTTGTGAAAGATTGACTGGTATTCTTAACTATGTTGCTCCTTTTACG
CTATGTGGATACGCTGCTTTAATGCCTTTGTATCATGCTATTGCTTCCCGTATGGCTTTCATTTTCTCCT
CCTTGTATAAATCCTGGTTGCTGTCTCTTTATGAGGAGTTGTGGCCCGTTGTCAGGCAACGTGGCGTGGT
GTGCACTGTGTTTGCTGACGCAACCCCCACTGGTTGGGGCATTGCCACCACCTGTCAGCTCCTTTCCGGG
ACTTTCGCTTTCCCCCTCCCTATTGCCACGGCGGAACTCATCGCCGCCTGCCTTGCCCGCTGCTGGACAG
GGGCTCGGCTGTTGGGCACTGACAATTCCGTGGTGTTGTCGGGGAAATCATCGTCCTTTCCTTGGCTGCT
CGCCTGTGTTGCCACCTGGATTCTGCGCGGGACGTCCTTCTGCTACGTCCCTTCGGCCCTCAATCCAGCG
GACCTTCCTTCCCGCGGCCTGCTGCCGGCTCTGCGGCCTCTTCCGCGTCTTCGCCTTCGCCCTCAGACGA
GTCGGATCTCCCTTTGGGCCGCCTCCCCGCGTCGACTTTAAGACCAATGACTTACAAGGCAGCTGTAGAT
CTTAGCCACTTTTTAAAAGAAAAGGGGGGACTGGAAGGGCTAATTCACTCCCAACGAAGACAAGATCTGC
TTTTTGCTTGTACTGGGTCTCTCTGGTTAGACCAGATCTGAGCCTGGGAGCTCTCTGGCTAACTAGGGAA
CCCACTGCTTAAGCCTCAATAAAGCTTGCCTTGAGTGCTTCAAGTAGTGTGTGCCCGTCTGTTGTGTGAC
TCTGGTAACTAGAGATCCCTCAGACCCTTTTAGTCAGTGTGGAAAATCTCTAGCAGTACGTATAGTAGTT
CATGTCATCTTATTATTCAGTATTTATAACTTGCAAAGAAATGAATATCAGAGAGTGAGAGGAACTTGTT
TATTGCAGCTTATAATGGTTACAAATAAAGCAATAGCATCACAAATTTCACAAATAAAGCATTTTTTTCA
CTGCATTCTAGTTGTGGTTTGTCCAAACTCATCAATGTATCTTATCATGTCTGGCTCTAGCTATCCCGCC
CCTAACTCCGCCCATCCCGCCCCTAACTCCGCCCAGTTCCGCCCATTCTCCGCCCCATGGCTGACTAATT
TTTTTTATTTATGCAGAGGCCGAGGCCGCCTCGGCCTCTGAGCTATTCCAGAAGTAGTGAGGAGGCTTTT
TTGGAGGCCTAGGGACGTACCCAATTCGCCCTATAGTGAGTCGTATTACGCGCGCTCACTGGCCGTCGTT
TTACAACGTCGTGACTGGGAAAACCCTGGCGTTACCCAACTTAATCGCCTTGCAGCACATCCCCCTTTCG
CCAGCTGGCGTAATAGCGAAGAGGCCCGCACCGATCGCCCTTCCCAACAGTTGCGCAGCCTGAATGGCGA
ATGGG
[124 nt withheld, positions 6026-6149]
C
[91 nt withheld, positions 6151-6241]
A
[49 nt withheld, positions 6243-6291]
CCTTTGACGTTGGAGTCCACGTTCTTT
[37 nt withheld, positions 6319-6355]
ACCCTATCTCGGTCTATTCTTTTGATTTATAAGGGATTTTGCCGATTTCGGCCTATTGGTTAAAAAATGA
GCTGATTTAACAAAAATTTAACGCGAATTTTAACAAAATATTAACGCTTACAATTTAGGTGGCACTTTTC
GGGGAAATGTGCGCGGAACCCCTATTTGTTTATTTTTCTAAATACATTCAAATATGTATCCGCTCATGAG
ACAATAACCCTGATAAATGCTTCAATAATATTGAAAAAGGAAGAGTATGAGTATTCAACATTTCCGTGTC
GCCCTTATTCCCTTTTTTGCGGCATTTTGCCTTCCTGTTTTTGCTCACCCAGAAACGCTGGTGAAAGTAA
AAGATGCTGAAGATCAGTTGGGTGCACGAGTGGGTTACATCGAACTGGATCTCAACAGCGGTAAGATCCT
TGAGAGTTTTCGCCCCGAAGAACGTTTTCCAATGATGAGCACTTTTAAAGTTCTGCTATGTGGCGCGGTA
TTATCCCGTATTGACGCCGGGCAAGAGCAACTCGGTCGCCGCATACACTATTCTCAGAATGACTTGGTTG
AGTACTCACCAGTCACAGAAAAGCATCTTACGGATGGCATGACAGTAAGAGAATTATGCAGTGCTGCCAT
AACCATGAGTGATAACACTGCGGCCAACTTACTTCTGACAACGATCGGAGGACCGAAGGAGCTAACCGCT
TTTTTGCACAACATGGGGGATCATGTAACTCGCCTTGATCGTTGGGAACCGGAGCTGAATGAAGCCATAC
CAAACGACGAGCGTGACACCACGATGCCTGTAGCAATGGCAACAACGTTGCGCAAACTATTAACTGGCGA
ACTACTTACTCTAGCTTCCCGGCAACAATTAATAGACTGGATGGAGGCGGATAAAGTTGCAGGACCACTT
CTGCGCTCGGCCCTTCCGGCTGGCTGGTTTATTGCTGATAAATCTGGAGCCGGTGAGCGTGGGTCTCGCG
GTATCATTGCAGCACTGGGGCCAGATGGTAAGCCCTCCCGTATCGTAGTTATCTACACGACGGGGAGTCA
GGCAACTATGGATGAACGAAATAGACAGATCGCTGAGATAGGTGCCTCACTGATTAAGCATTGGTAACTG
TCAGACCAAGTTTACTCATATATACTTTAGATTGATTTAAAACTTCATTTTTAATTTAAAAGGATCTAGG
TGAAGATCCTTTTTGATAATCTCATGACCAAAATCCCTTAACGTGAGTTTTCGTTCCACTGAGCGTCAGA
CCCCGTAGAAAAGATCAAAGGATCTTCTTGAGATCCTTTTTTTCTGCGCGTAATCTGCTGCTTGCAAACA
AAAAAACCACCGCTACCAGCGGTGGTTTGTTTGCCGGATCAAGAGCTACCAACTCTTTTTCCGAAGGTAA
CTGGCTTCAGCAGAGCGCAGATACCAAATACTGTTCTTCTAGTGTAGCCGTAGTTAGGCCACCACTTCAA
GAACTCTGTAGCACCGCCTACATACCTCGCTCTGCTAATCCTGTTACCAGTGGCTGCTGCCAGTGGCGAT
AAGTCGTGTCTTACCGGGTTGGACTCAAGACGATAGTTACCGGATAAGGCGCAGCGGTCGGGCTGAACGG
GGGGTTCGTGCACACAGCCCAGCTTGGAGCGAACGACCTACACCGAACTGAGATACCTACAGCGTGAGCT
ATGAGAAAGCGCCACGCTTCCCGAAGGGAGAAAGGCGGACAGGTATCCGGTAAGCGGCAGGGTCGGAACA
GGAGAGCGCACGAGGGAGCTTCCAGGGGGAAACGCCTGGTATCTTTATAGTCCTGTCGGGTTTCGCCACC
TCTGACTTGAGCGTCGATTTTTGTGATGCTCGTCAGGGGGGCGGAGCCTATGGAAAAACGCCAGCAACGC
GGCCTTTTTACGGTTCCTGGCCTTTTGCTGGCCTTTTGCTCACATGTTCTTTCCTGCGTTATCCCCTGAT
TCTGTGGATAACCGTATTACCGCCTTTGAGTGAGCTGATACCGCTCGCCGCAGCCGAACGACCGAGCGCA
GCGAGTCAGTGAGCGAGGAAGCGGAAGAGCGCCCAATACGCAAACCGCCTCTCCCCGCGCGTTGGCCGAT
TCATTAATGCAGCTGGCACGACAGGTTTCCCGACTGGAAAGCGGGCAGTGAGCGCAACGCAATTAATGTG
AGTTAGCTCACTCATTAGGCACCCCAGGCTTTACACTTTATGCTTCCGGCTCGTATGTTGTGTGGAATTG
TGAGCGGATAACAATTTCACACAGGAAACAGCTATGACCATGATTACGCCAAGCGCGCAATTAACCCTCA
CTAAAGGGAACAAAAGCTGGAGCTGCAAGC
