>Addgene plasmid #141933 | TFORF2130 | depositor partial sequence | sequence record 277936 | Insert
ACCGCCACCATGGCGCAGTCTATTAACATCACGGAGCTGAATCTGCCGCAGCTAGAAATGCTCAAGAACC
AGCTGGACCAGATGTATGTCCCTGGGAAGCTGCATGATGTGGAACACGTGCTCATCGATGTGGGAACTGG
GTACTATGTAGAGAAGACAGCTGAGGATGCCAAGGACTTCTTCAAGAGGAAGATAGATTTTCTAACCAAG
CAGATGGAGAAAATCCAACCAGCTCTTCAGGAGAAGCACGCCATGAAACAGGCCGTCATGGAAATGATGA
GTCAGAAGATTCAGCAGCTCACAGCCCTGGGGGCAGCTCAGGCTACTGCTAAGGCCTAGTAATGAACTAG
TCCGTAACTTGAAAGTATTTCGATTTCTTGGCTTTATATATCTTGTGGAAAGGACGATCCTTTCTCCTAC
CGATAAATTTA
