>Addgene plasmid #141933 | TFORF2130 | depositor partial sequence | sequence record 277937 | Barcode
TCCTTTCTCCTACCGATAAATTTA
